Addgene plasmid #194116: His SUMO TEV R221C SPOP 28-359
Purpose: R221C His SUMO SPOP expression plasmid
Depositing lab: Tanja Mittag. Depositing organization: St. Jude Children's Research Hospital. Publication: Conformational and oligomeric states of SPOP from small-angle X-ray scattering and molecular dynamics simulations. Thomasen FE, Cuneo MJ, Mittag T, Lindorff-Larsen K. Elife. 2023 Mar 1;12:e84147. doi: 10.7554/eLife.84147. PubMed 36856266.
Backbone
  Vector backbone: pEXP
  Vector type: Bacterial Expression
Growth in bacteria
  Bacterial resistance: Ampicillin, 100 μg/mL
  Growth temperature: 37°C
  Growth strain: DH5alpha
  Copy number: Unknown
Gene/Insert
  Gene/Insert name: SPOP R221C
  Species: H. sapiens (human)
  Mutation: R221C
  GenBank ID: XM_024450995
  Entrez Gene: SPOP (a.k.a. BTBD32, NEDMACE, NEDMIDF, NSDVS1, NSDVS2, TEF2)
  Tag / fusion protein: 6His-SUMO-TEV (N terminal on backbone)
  Cloning method: Unknown
  Sequencing primers: 5′ AGATTCTTGTACGACGGTATTAG; 3′ TAGTTATTGCTCAGCGGTGG
Terms and licenses: Academic/Nonprofit Terms; Industry Terms: Not Available to Industry
Depositor comments: Please visit https://www.biorxiv.org/content/10.1101/2022.10.08.511432v1 for bioRxiv preprint.
How to cite: His SUMO TEV R221C SPOP 28-359 was a gift from Tanja Mittag (Addgene plasmid # 194116 ; http://n2t.net/addgene:194116 ; RRID:Addgene_194116)
