[The description below was written by a language model from this plasmid's Addgene catalogue record and pLannotate feature annotations shown in this document.]
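Description:
His SUMO TEV R221C SPOP 28-359 is a 7.1 kb bacterial expression plasmid built on a pEXP backbone, a Gateway expression clone in which the insert is flanked by attB1 and attB2 recombination sites. It is maintained in E. coli through a ColE1/pMB1-type origin accompanied by the pBR322 bom region and the rop gene, which moderates copy number (the catalogue lists copy number as unknown). Selection is by ampicillin via the bla gene under its own promoter. Several fragments of a tetracycline resistance gene and its promoter are annotated, but these appear to be non-functional backbone remnants.

Expression is driven by a T7 promoter followed by a lac operator and the T7 gene 10 ribosome binding site, with a T7 terminator downstream. The plasmid also carries lacI, so transcription is repressed until induction with IPTG in a host that supplies T7 RNA polymerase. The open reading frame encodes an N-terminal 6xHis tag, a thrombin site and a yeast SMT3-derived SUMO domain, followed by the attB1-encoded linker, a TEV protease cleavage site and then human SPOP residues 28–359 bearing the R221C substitution. The His tag permits metal-affinity purification, SUMO commonly aids solubility and yield, and TEV cleavage releases SPOP from the tags.

SPOP is the substrate adaptor of a cullin-3–RING E3 ubiquitin ligase. The plasmid is intended for producing recombinant mutant protein, and the associated study examined SPOP conformational and oligomeric states by small-angle X-ray scattering and molecular dynamics simulation. The record does not explain the rationale for the R221C mutation.
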