Features (pLannotate 1.2.2; 25 found; start..end, strand, type, name):
     57..75      +  promoter       T7 promoter: promoter for bacteriophage T7 RNA polymerase
     76..100     +  protein_bind   lac operator: The lac repressor binds to the lac operator to inhibit transcription in E. coli. This inhibition can be relieved by adding lactose or isopropyl-β-D-thiogalactopyranoside (IPTG). lac repressor encoded by lacI
    115..137     +  RBS            RBS: efficient ribosome binding site from bacteriophage T7 gene 10 (Olins and Rangwala, 1989)
    157..173     +  CDS            capTEV™ (fragment): composite tag for in vivo biotinylation, TEV protease cleavage, and 6xHis tagging
    184..201     +  CDS            thrombin site: thrombin recognition and cleavage site
    208..501     +  CDS            SUMO: cleavable ubiquitin-like protein tag; S. cerevisiae SMT3 (truncated)
    508..532     +  protein_bind   attB1: mutant version of attB; recombination site for the Gateway® BP reaction BP Clonase™
    535..555     +  CDS            TEV site: tobacco etch virus (TEV) protease recognition and cleavage site
    559..1554    +  CDS            SPOP (fragment): SPOP_HUMAN - Experimental evidence at protein level: Swiss-Prot protein existence level 1. Component of a cullin-RING-based BCR (BTB-CUL3-RBX1) E3 ubiquitin-protein ligase complex that mediates the ubiquitination of target proteins, leading most often to their proteasomal degradation. In complex with CUL3, involved in ubiquitination and proteasomal degradation of BRMS1, DAXX, PDX1/IPF1, GLI2 and GLI3. In complex with CUL3, involved in ubiquitination of MACROH2A1 and BMI1; this does not lead to their proteasomal degradation. Inhibits transcriptional activation of PDX1/IPF1 targets, such as insu
   1559..1583    -  protein_bind   attB2: mutant version of attB; recombination site for the Gateway® BP reaction BP Clonase™
   1617..1666    +  CDS            SET1 (fragment): solubility-enhancement tag derived from T7 phage gene 10B
   1674..1721    +  terminator     T7 terminator: transcription terminator for bacteriophage T7 RNA polymerase
   1744..1848    -  CDS            TcR (fragment): tetracycline efflux protein; tet; confers resistance to tetracycline
   1896..1924    -  promoter       tet promoter: E. coli promoter for tetracycline efflux protein gene
   2037..2141    +  promoter       AmpR promoter: bla
   2142..3002    +  CDS            AmpR: β-lactamase; bla; confers resistance to ampicillin, carbenicillin, and related antibiotics
   3173..3761    +  rep_origin     ori: high-copy-number ColE1/pMB1/pBR322/pUC origin of replication
   3947..4086    -  misc_feature   bom: basis of mobility region from pBR322
   4188..4379    -  CDS            rop: Rop protein, which maintains plasmids at low copy number; rop
   4396..4776    +  CDS            YPB1_ECOLX: Protein predicted: Swiss-Prot protein existence level 4. From Escherichia coli.
   5018..5642    -  CDS            TcR (fragment): tetracycline efflux protein; tet; confers resistance to tetracycline
   5657..5678    -  protein_bind   CAP binding site: CAP binding activates transcription in the presence of cAMP. E. coli catabolite activator protein
   5691..6772    -  CDS            lacI: lac repressor; lacI; The lac repressor binds to the lac operator to inhibit transcription in E. coli. This inhibition can be relieved by adding lactose or isopropyl-β-D-thiogalactopyranoside (IPTG).
   6773..6850    -  promoter       lacI promoter: lacI
   6858..35      -  CDS            TcR (fragment) (across the origin): tetracycline efflux protein; tet; confers resistance to tetracycline
>Addgene plasmid #194116 | His SUMO TEV R221C SPOP 28-359 | addgene full sequence | sequence record 382419 | Addgene NGS Result
TGATGCCGGCCACGATGCGTCCGGCGTAGAGGATCGAGATCTCGATCCCGCGAAATTAATACGACTCACT
ATAGGGGAATTGTGAGCGGATAACAATTCCCCTCTAGAAATAATTTTGTTTAACTTTAAGAAGGAGATAT
ACATATGGGCAGCAGCCATCATCATCATCATCACGGCAGCGGCCTGGTGCCGCGCGGCAGCGCTAGCATG
TCGGACTCAGAAGTCAATCAAGAAGCTAAGCCAGAGGTCAAGCCAGAAGTCAAGCCTGAGACTCACATCA
ATTTAAAGGTGTCCGATGGATCTTCAGAGATCTTCTTCAAGATCAAAAAGACCACTCCTTTAAGAAGGCT
GATGGAAGCGTTCGCTAAAAGACAGGGTAAGGAAATGGACTCCTTAAGATTCTTGTACGACGGTATTAGA
ATTCAAGCTGATCAGACCCCTGAAGATTTGGACATGGAGGATAACGATATTATTGAGGCTCACAGAGAAC
AGATTGGTGGTAGTATCACAAGTTTGTACAAAAAAGCAGGCTTCGAAAACCTGTATTTTCAGGGCAGCAA
GGTAGTGAAATTCTCCTACATGTGGACCATCAATAACTTTAGCTTTTGCCGGGAGGAAATGGGTGAAGTC
ATTAAAAGTTCTACATTTTCATCAGGAGCAAATGATAAACTGAAATGGTGTTTGCGAGTAAACCCCAAAG
GGTTAGATGAAGAAAGCAAAGATTACCTGTCACTTTACCTGTTACTGGTCAGCTGTCCAAAGAGTGAAGT
TCGGGCAAAATTCAAATTCTCCATCCTGAATGCCAAGGGAGAAGAAACCAAAGCTATGGAGAGTCAACGG
GCATATAGGTTTGTGCAAGGCAAAGACTGGGGATTCAAGAAATTCATCCGTAGAGATTTTCTTTTGGATG
AGGCCAACGGGCTTCTCCCCGATGACAAGCTTACCCTCTTCTGCGAGGTGAGTGTTGTGCAAGATTCTGT
CAACATTTCTGGCCAGAATACCATGAACATGGTAAAGGTTCCTGAGTGCCGGCTGGCAGATGAGTTAGGA
GGACTGTGGGAGAATTCCCGGTTCACAGACTGCTGCTTGTGTGTTGCCGGCCAGGAATTCCAGGCTCACA
AGGCTATCTTAGCAGCTTGTTCTCCGGTTTTTAGTGCCATGTTTGAACATGAAATGGAGGAGAGCAAAAA
GAATCGAGTTGAAATCAATGATGTGGAGCCTGAAGTTTTTAAGGAAATGATGTGCTTCATTTACACGGGG
AAGGCTCCAAACCTCGACAAAATGGCTGATGATTTGCTGGCAGCTGCTGACAAGTATGCCCTGGAGCGCT
TAAAGGTCATGTGTGAGGATGCCCTCTGCAGTAACCTGTCCGTGGAGAACGCTGCAGAAATTCTCATCCT
GGCCGACCTCCACAGTGCAGATCAGTTGAAAACTCAGGCAGTGGATTTCATCAACTATCATGCTTCGGAT
GTCTTGGAGACCTCTGGGTGGAAGTCAATGGTGGTGTCACATCCCCACTTGGTGGCTGAGGCATACCGCT
CTCTGGCTTCAGCATAAAACCCAGCTTTCTTGTACAAAGTGGTGATACTGGATCCATGGGTACCCTCGAG
GATCCGGCTGCTAACAAAGCCCGAAAGGAAGCTGAGTTGGCTGCTGCCACCGCTGAGCAATAACTAGCAT
AACCCCTTGGGGCCTCTAAACGGGTCTTGAGGGGTTTTTTGCTGAAAGGAGGAACTATATCCGGATATCC
CGCAAGAGGCCCGGCAGTACCGGCATAACCAAGCCTATGCCTACAGCATCCAGGGTGACGGTGCCGAGGA
TGACGATGAGCGCATTGTTAGATTTCATACACGGTGCCTGACTGCGTTAGCAATTTAACTGTGATAAACT
ACCGCATTAAAGCTTATCGATGATAAGCTGTCAAACATGAGAATTCTTGAAGACGAAAGGGCCTCGTGAT
ACGCCTATTTTTATAGGTTAATGTCATGATAATAATGGTTTCTTAGACGTCAGGTGGCACTTTTCGGGGA
AATGTGCGCGGAACCCCTATTTGTTTATTTTTCTAAATACATTCAAATATGTATCCGCTCATGAGACAAT
AACCCTGATAAATGCTTCAATAATATTGAAAAAGGAAGAGTATGAGTATTCAACATTTCCGTGTCGCCCT
TATTCCCTTTTTTGCGGCATTTTGCCTTCCTGTTTTTGCTCACCCAGAAACGCTGGTGAAAGTAAAAGAT
GCTGAAGATCAGTTGGGTGCACGAGTGGGTTACATCGAACTGGATCTCAACAGCGGTAAGATCCTTGAGA
GTTTTCGCCCCGAAGAACGTTTTCCAATGATGAGCACTTTTAAAGTTCTGCTATGTGGCGCGGTATTATC
CCGTGTTGACGCCGGGCAAGAGCAACTCGGTCGCCGCATACACTATTCTCAGAATGACTTGGTTGAGTAC
TCACCAGTCACAGAAAAGCATCTTACGGATGGCATGACAGTAAGAGAATTATGCAGTGCTGCCATAACCA
TGAGTGATAACACTGCGGCCAACTTACTTCTGACAACGATCGGAGGACCGAAGGAGCTAACCGCTTTTTT
GCACAACATGGGGGATCATGTAACTCGCCTTGATCGTTGGGAACCGGAGCTGAATGAAGCCATACCAAAC
GACGAGCGTGACACCACGATGCCTGCAGCAATGGCAACAACGTTGCGCAAACTATTAACTGGCGAACTAC
TTACTCTAGCTTCCCGGCAACAATTAATAGACTGGATGGAGGCGGATAAAGTTGCAGGACCACTTCTGCG
CTCGGCCCTTCCGGCTGGCTGGTTTATTGCTGATAAATCTGGAGCCGGTGAGCGTGGGTCTCGCGGTATC
ATTGCAGCACTGGGGCCAGATGGTAAGCCCTCCCGTATCGTAGTTATCTACACGACGGGGAGTCAGGCAA
CTATGGATGAACGAAATAGACAGATCGCTGAGATAGGTGCCTCACTGATTAAGCATTGGTAACTGTCAGA
CCAAGTTTACTCATATATACTTTAGATTGATTTAAAACTTCATTTTTAATTTAAAAGGATCTAGGTGAAG
ATCCTTTTTGATAATCTCATGACCAAAATCCCTTAACGTGAGTTTTCGTTCCACTGAGCGTCAGACCCCG
TAGAAAAGATCAAAGGATCTTCTTGAGATCCTTTTTTTCTGCGCGTAATCTGCTGCTTGCAAACAAAAAA
ACCACCGCTACCAGCGGTGGTTTGTTTGCCGGATCAAGAGCTACCAACTCTTTTTCCGAAGGTAACTGGC
TTCAGCAGAGCGCAGATACCAAATACTGTCCTTCTAGTGTAGCCGTAGTTAGGCCACCACTTCAAGAACT
CTGTAGCACCGCCTACATACCTCGCTCTGCTAATCCTGTTACCAGTGGCTGCTGCCAGTGGCGATAAGTC
GTGTCTTACCGGGTTGGACTCAAGACGATAGTTACCGGATAAGGCGCAGCGGTCGGGCTGAACGGGGGGT
TCGTGCACACAGCCCAGCTTGGAGCGAACGACCTACACCGAACTGAGATACCTACAGCGTGAGCTATGAG
AAAGCGCCACGCTTCCCGAAGGGAGAAAGGCGGACAGGTATCCGGTAAGCGGCAGGGTCGGAACAGGAGA
GCGCACGAGGGAGCTTCCAGGGGGAAACGCCTGGTATCTTTATAGTCCTGTCGGGTTTCGCCACCTCTGA
CTTGAGCGTCGATTTTTGTGATGCTCGTCAGGGGGGCGGAGCCTATGGAAAAACGCCAGCAACGCGGCCT
TTTTACGGTTCCTGGCCTTTTGCTGGCCTTTTGCTCACATGTTCTTTCCTGCGTTATCCCCTGATTCTGT
GGATAACCGTATTACCGCCTTTGAGTGAGCTGATACCGCTCGCCGCAGCCGAACGACCGAGCGCAGCGAG
TCAGTGAGCGAGGAAGCGGAAGAGCGCCTGATGCGGTATTTTCTCCTTACGCATCTGTGCGGTATTTCAC
ACCGCAATGGTGCACTCTCAGTACAATCTGCTCTGATGCCGCATAGTTAAGCCAGTATACACTCCGCTAT
CGCTACGTGACTGGGTCATGGCTGCGCCCCGACACCCGCCAACACCCGCTGACGCGCCCTGACGGGCTTG
TCTGCTCCCGGCATCCGCTTACAGACAAGCTGTGACCGTCTCCGGGAGCTGCATGTGTCAGAGGTTTTCA
CCGTCATCACCGAAACGCGCGAGGCAGCTGCGGTAAAGCTCATCAGCGTGGTCGTGAAGCGATTCACAGA
TGTCTGCCTGTTCATCCGCGTCCAGCTCGTTGAGTTTCTCCAGAAGCGTTAATGTCTGGCTTCTGATAAA
GCGGGCCATGTTAAGGGCGGTTTTTTCCTGTTTGGTCACTGATGCCTCCGTGTAAGGGGGATTTCTGTTC
ATGGGGGTAATGATACCGATGAAACGAGAGAGGATGCTCACGATACGGGTTACTGATGATGAACATGCCC
GGTTACTGGAACGTTGTGAGGGTAAACAACTGGCGGTATGGATGCGGCGGGACCAGAGAAAAATCACTCA
GGGTCAATGCCAGCGCTTCGTTAATACAGATGTAGGTGTTCCACAGGGTAGCCAGCAGCATCCTGCGATG
CAGATCCGGAACATAATGGTGCAGGGCGCTGACTTCCGCGTTTCCAGACTTTACGAAACACGGAAACCGA
AGACCATTCATGTTGTTGCTCAGGTCGCAGACGTTTTGCAGCAGCAGTCGCTTCACGTTCGCTCGCGTAT
CGGTGATTCATTCTGCTAACCAGTAAGGCAACCCCGCCAGCCTAGCCGGGTCCTCAACGACAGGAGCACG
ATCATGCGCACCCGTGGCCAGGACCCAACGCTGCCCGAGATGCGCCGCGTGCGGCTGCTGGAGATGGCGG
ACGCGATGGATATGTTCTGCCAAGGGTTGGTTTGCGCATTCACAGTTCTCCGCAAGAATTGATTGGCTCC
AATTCTTGGAGTGGTGAATCCGTTAGCGAGGTGCCGCCGGCTTCCATTCAGGTCGAGGTGGCCCGGCTCC
ATGCACCGCGACGCAACGCGGGGAGGCAGACAAGGTATAGGGCGGCGCCTACAATCCATGCCAACCCGTT
CCATGTGCTCGCCGAGGCGGCATAAATCGCCGTGACGATCAGCGGTCCAATGATCGAAGTTAGGCTGGTA
AGAGCCGCGAGCGATCCTTGAAGCTGTCCCTGATGGTCGTCATCTACCTGCCTGGACAGCATGGCCTGCA
ACGCGGGCATCCCGATGCCGCCGGAAGCGAGAAGAATCATAATGGGGAAGGCCATCCAGCCTCGCGTCGC
GAACGCCAGCAAGACGTAGCCCAGCGCGTCGGCCGCCATGCCGGCGATAATGGCCTGCTTCTCGCCGAAA
CGTTTGGTGGCGGGACCAGTGACGAAGGCTTGAGCGAGGGCGTGCAAGATTCCGAATACCGCAAGCGACA
GGCCGATCATCGTCGCGCTCCAGCGAAAGCGGTCCTCGCCGAAAATGACCCAGAGCGCTGCCGGCACCTG
TCCTACGAGTTGCATGATAAAGAAGACAGTCATAAGTGCGGCGACGATAGTCATGCCCCGCGCCCACCGG
AAGGAGCTGACTGGGTTGAAGGCTCTCAAGGGCATCGGTCGAGATCCCGGTGCCTAATGAGTGAGCTAAC
TTACATTAATTGCGTTGCGCTCACTGCCCGCTTTCCAGTCGGGAAACTGTCGTGCCAGCTGCATTAATGA
ATCGGCCAACGCGCGGGGAGAGGCGGTTTGCGTATTGGGCGCCAGGGTGGTTTTTCTTTTCACCAGTGAG
ACGGGCAACAGCTGATTGCCCTTCACCGCCTGGCCCTGAGAGAGTTGCAGCAAGCGGTCCACGCTGGTTT
GCCCCAGCAGGCGAAAATCCTGTTTGATGGTGGTTAACGGCGGGATATAACATGAGCTGTCTTCGGTATC
GTCGTATCCCACTACCGAGATATCCGCACCAACGCGCAGCCCGGACTCGGTAATGGCGCGCATTGCGCCC
AGCGCCATCTGATCGTTGGCAACCAGCATCGCAGTGGGAACGATGCCCTCATTCAGCATTTGCATGGTTT
GTTGAAAACCGGACATGGCACTCCAGTCGCCTTCCCGTTCCGCTATCGGCTGAATTTGATTGCGAGTGAG
ATATTTATGCCAGCCAGCCAGACGCAGACGCGCCGAGACAGAACTTAATGGGCCCGCTAACAGCGCGATT
TGCTGGTGACCCAATGCGACCAGATGCTCCACGCCCAGTCGCGTACCGTCTTCATGGGAGAAAATAATAC
TGTTGATGGGTGTCTGGTCAGAGACATCAAGAAATAACGCCGGAACATTAGTGCAGGCAGCTTCCACAGC
AATGGCATCCTGGTCATCCAGCGGATAGTTAATGATCAGCCCACTGACGCGTTGCGCGAGAAGATTGTGC
ACCGCCGCTTTACAGGCTTCGACGCCGCTTCGTTCTACCATCGACACCACCACGCTGGCACCCAGTTGAT
CGGCGCGAGATTTAATCGCCGCGACAATTTGCGACGGCGCGTGCAGGGCCAGACTGGAGGTGGCAACGCC
AATCAGCAACGACTGTTTGCCCGCCAGTTGTTGTGCCACGCGGTTGGGAATGTAATTCAGCTCCGCCATC
GCCGCTTCCACTTTTTCCCGCGTTTTCGCAGAAACGTGGCTGGCCTGGTTCACCACGCGGGAAACGGTCT
GATAAGAGACACCGGCATACTCTGCGACATCGTATAACGTTACTGGTTTCACATTCACCACCCTGAATTG
ACTCTCTTCCGGGCGCTATCATGCCATACCGCGAAAGGTTTTGCGCCATTCGATGGTGTCCGGGATCTCG
ACGCTCTCCCTTATGCGACTCCTGCATTAGGAAGCAGCCCAGTAGTAGGTTGAGGCCGTTGAGCACCGCC
GCCGCAAGGAATGGTGCATGCAAGGAGATGGCGCCCAACAGTCCCCCGGCCACGGGGCCTGCCACCATAC
CCACGCCGAAACAAGCGCTCATGAGCCCGAAGTGGCGAGCCCGATCTTCCCCATCGGTGATGTCGGCGAT
ATAGGCGCCAGCAACCGCACCTGTGGCGCCGG
