>Addgene plasmid #194116 | His SUMO TEV R221C SPOP 28-359 | depositor partial sequence | sequence record 376684 | ORF
ATGGGCAGCAGCCATCATCATCATCATCACGGCAGCGGCCTGGTGCCGCGCGGCAGCGCTAGCATGTCGG
ACTCAGAAGTCAATCAAGAAGCTAAGCCAGAGGTCAAGCCAGAAGTCAAGCCTGGGACTCACATCAATTT
AAAGGTGTCCGATGGATCTTCAGAGATCTTCTTCAAGATCAAAAAGACCACTCCTTTAAGAAGGCTGATG
GAAGCGTTCGCTAAAAGACAGGGTAAGGAAATGGACTCCTTAAGATTCTTGTACGACGGTATTAGAATTC
AAGCTGATCAGACCCCTGAAGATTTGGACATGGAGGATAACGATATTATTGAGGCTCACAGAGAACAGAT
TGGTGGTAGTATCACAAGTTTGTACAAAAAAGCAGGCTTCGAAAACCTGTATTTTCAGGGCAGCAAGGTA
GTGAAATTCTCCTACATGTGGACCATCAATAACTTTAGCTTTTGCCGGGAGGAAATGGGTGAAGTCATTA
AAAGTTCTACATTTTCATCAGGAGCAAATGATAAACTGAAATGGTGTTTGCGAGTAAACCCCAAAGGGTT
AGATGAAGAAAGCAAAGATTACCTGTCACTTTACCTGTTACTGGTCAGCTGTCCAAAGAGTGAAGTTCGG
GCAAAATTCAAATTCTCCATCCTGAATGCCAAGGGAGAAGAAACCAAAGCTATGGAGAGTCAACGGGCAT
ATAGGTTTGTGCAAGGCAAAGACTGGGGATTCAAGAAATTCATCCGTAGAGATTTTCTTTTGGATGAGGC
CAACGGGCTTCTCCCCGATGACAAGCTTACCCTCTTCTGCGAGGTGAGTGTTGTGCAAGATTCTGTCAAC
ATTTCTGGCCAGAATACCATGAACATGGTAAAGGTTCCTGAGTGCCGGCTGGCAGATGAGTTAGGAGGAC
TGTGGGAGAATTCCCGGTTCACAGACTGCTGCTTGTGTGTTGCCGGCCAGGAATTCCAGGCTCACAAGGC
TATCTTAGCAGCTTGTTCTCCGGTTTTTAGTGCCATGTTTGAACATGAAATGGAGGAGAGCAAAAAGAAT
CGAGTTGAAATCAATGATGTGGAGCCTGAAGTTTTTAAGGAAATGATGTGCTTCATTTACACGGGGAAGG
CTCCAAACCTCGACAAAATGGCTGATGATTTGCTGGCAGCTGCTGACAAGTATGCCCTGGAGCGCTTAAA
GGTCATGTGTGAGGATGCCCTCTGCAGTAACCTGTCCGTGGAGAACGCTGCAGAAATTCTCATCCTGGCC
GACCTCCACAGTGCAGATCAGTTGAAAACTCAGGCAGTGGATTTCATCAACTATCATGCTTCGGATGTCT
TGGAGACCTCTGGGTGGAAGTCAATGGTGGTGTCACATCCCCACTTGGTGGCTGAGGCATACCGCTCTCT
GGCTTCAGCATAA
